>Addgene plasmid #234352 | EML8357_pA3A-CBECas9 | addgene full sequence | sequence record 486665 | Addgene NGS Result
GTTTACCCGCCAATATATCCTGTCAAACACTGATAGTTTAAACTGAAGGCGGGAAACGACAATCTGATCC
AAGCTCAAGCTGCTCTAGCATTCGCCATTCAGGCTGCGCAACTGTTGGGAAGGGCGATCGGTGCGGGCCT
CTTCGCTATTACGCCAGCTGGCGAAAGGGGGATGTGCTGCAAGGCGATTAAGTTGGGTAACGCCAGGGTT
TTCCCAGTCACGACGTTGTAAAACGACGGCCAGTGCCAAGCTTCGACTTGCCTTCCGCACAATACATCAT
TTCTTCTTAGCTTTTTTTCTTCTTCTTCGTTCATACAGTTTTTTTTTGTTTATCAGCTTACATTTTCTTG
AACCGTAGCTTTCGTTTTCTTCTTTTTAACTTTCCATTCGGAGTTTTTGTATCTTGTTTCATAGTTTGTC
CCAGGATTAGAATGATTAGGCATCGAACCTTCAAGAATTTGATTGAATAAAACATCTTCATTCTTAAGAT
ATGAAGATAATCTTCAAAAGGCCCCTGGGAATCTGAAAGAAGAGAAGCAGGCCCATTTATATGGGAAAGA
ACAATAGTATTTCTTATATAGGCCCATTTAAGTTGAAAACAATCTTCAAAAGTCCCACATCGCTTAGATA
AGAAAACGAAGCTGAGTTTATATACAGCTAGAGTCGAAGTAGTGATTGGGAGACCAACCCAGTGGACATA
AGCCTGTTCGGTTCGTAAGCTGTAATGCAAGTAGCGTATGCGCTCACGCAACTGGTCCAGAACCTTGACC
GAACGCAGCGGTGGTAACGGCGCAGTGGCGGTTTTCATGGCTTGTTATGACTGTTTTTTTGGGGTACAGT
CTATGCCTCGGGCATCCAAGCAGCAAGCGCGTTACGCCGTGGGTCGATGTTTGATGTTATGGAGCAGCAA
CGATGTTACGCAGCAGGGCAGTCGCCCTAAAACAAAGTTAAACATCATGGGGGAAGCGGTGATCGCCGAA
GTATCGACTCAACTATCAGAGGTAGTTGGCGTCATCGAGCGCCATCTCGAACCGACGTTGCTGGCCGTAC
ATTTGTACGGCTCCGCAGTGGATGGCGGCCTGAAGCCACACAGTGATATTGATTTGCTGGTTACGGTGAC
CGTAAGGCTTGATGAAACAACGCGGCGAGCTTTGATCAACGACCTTTTGGAAACTTCGGCTTCCCCTGGA
GAGAGCGAGATTCTCCGCGCTGTAGAAGTCACCATTGTTGTGCACGACGACATCATTCCGTGGCGTTATC
CAGCTAAGCGCGAACTGCAATTTGGAGAATGGCAGCGCAATGACATTCTTGCAGGTATCTTCGAGCCAGC
CACGATCGACATTGATCTGGCTATCTTGCTGACAAAAGCAAGAGAACATAGCGTTGCCTTGGTAGGTCCA
GCGGCGGAGGAACTCTTTGATCCGGTTCCTGAACAGGATCTATTTGAGGCGCTAAATGAAACCTTAACGC
TATGGAACTCGCCGCCCGACTGGGCTGGCGATGAGCGAAATGTAGTGCTTACGTTGTCCCGCATTTGGTA
CAGCGCAGTAACCGGCAAAATCGCGCCGAAGGATGTCGCTGCCGACTGGGCAATGGAGCGCCTGCCGGCC
CAGTATCAGCCCGTCATACTTGAAGCTAGACAGGCTTATCTTGGACAAGAAGAAGATCGCTTGGCCTCGC
GCGCAGATCAGTTGGAAGAATTTGTCCACTACGTGAAAGGCGAGATCACCAAGGTAGTCGGCAAATAATG
TCTAGCTAGAAATTCGTTCAAGCCGACGCCGCTTCGCGGCGCGGCTTAACTCAAGCGTTAGATGCACTAA
GCACATAATTGCTCACAGCCAAACTATCAGGTCAAGTCTGCTTTTATTATTTTTAAGCGTGCATAATAAG
CCGGTCTCGGTTTTAGAGCTAGAAATAGCAAGTTAAAATAAGGCTAGTCCGTTATCAACTTGAAAAAGTG
GCACCGAGTCGGTGCTTTTTTTTGCAAAATTTTCCAGATCGATTTCTTCTTCCTCTGTTCTTCGGCGTTC
AATTTCTGGGGTTTTCTCTTCGTTTTCTGTAACTGAAACCTAAAATTTGACCTAAAAAAAATCTCAAATA
ATATGATTCAGTGGTTTTGTACTTTTCAGTTAGTTGAGTTTTGCAGTTCCGATGAGATAAACCAATACCA
TGGTTATACTAGTGAATAAAAGCATTTGCGTTTGGTTTATCATTGCGTTTATACAAGGACAGAGATCCAC
TGAGCTGGAATAGCTTAAAACCATTATCAGAACAAAATAAACCATTTTTTGTTAAGAATCAGAGCATAGT
AAACAACAGAAACAACCTAAGAGAGGTAACTTGTCCAAGAAGATAGCTAATTATATCTATTTTATAAAAG
TTATCATAGTTTGTAAGTCACAAAAGATGCAAATAACAGAGAAACTAGGAGACTTGAGAATATACATTCT
TGTATATTTGTATTCGAGATTGTGAAAATTTGACCATAAGTTTAAATTCTTAAAAAGATATATCTGATCT
AGGTGATGGTTATAGACTGTAATTTTACCACATGTTTAATGATGGATAGTGACACACATGACACATCGAC
AACACTATAGCATCTTATTTAGATTACAACATGAAATTTTTCTGTAATACATGTCTTTGTACATAATTTA
AAAGTAATTCCTAAGAAATATATTTATACAAGGAGTTTAAAGAAAACATAGCATAAAGTTCAATGAGTAG
TAAAAACCATATACAGTATATAGCATAAAGTTCAATGAGTTTATTACAAAAGCATTGGTTCACTTTCTGT
AACACGACGTTAAACCTTCGTCTCCAATAGGAGCGCTACTGATTCAACATGCCAATATATACTAAATACG
TTTCTACAGTCAAATGCTTTAACGTTTCATGATTAAGTGACTATTTACCGTCAATCCTTTCCCATTCCTC
CCACTAATCCAACTTTTTAATTACTCTTAAATCACCACTAAGCTAGTAACGCCTATCATGAATTAGCTCT
ACTAAATCTAGCAACCTTTCAAATTTGCAGTATTGCAGGTGTCTCTGTGTCTTTAAAATAGTTGCCTTAT
GATTTCTTCGGTTTCAAGATGATCAAATAGTTATAGATTTCATGCTCACACATGCTCATTAGATGTGTAC
ATACTTTACTTACCCAAATCTATTTTCTCGCAAAGATTTTGATGGTAAAGCTGATTTGGTTCTATTGAAC
TAAATCAAACGAGTTTCAGACTGAGTGATTCTAATCCGGCCCATTAGCCCCTAAACAGACCCACTAATTA
CGCAGCTTTTAATAGAGTAATTACACCTAGTTTACCCACTAAACCACTAAGCACTAATTATCTCACAATC
TAATGAGCTTCCCTCGTAATTACTTGGGCTTTCACTCTACCATTTATTTGTAACAGTCAAGTCTCTACTG
TCTCTATATAAACTCTCTAAAGTTAACACACAATTCTCATCACAAACAAATCAACCAAAGCAACTTCTAC
TCTTTCTTCTTTCGACCTTATCAATCTGTTGAGAAATCTAGATGGAGGCCTCTCCGGCTTCAGGTCCTCG
CCATCTCATGGACCCCCATATCTTTACCTCCAATTTCAATAACGGCATTGGCAGGCACAAGACATACCTC
TGTTATGAGGTCGAGCGGCTCGATAACGGAACCTCAGTGAAGATGGACCAACACAGGGGTTTCCTTCATA
ACCAAGCGAAAAATCTCCTTTGCGGTTTCTATGGGCGGCACGCGGAGCTGAGATTCTTGGATTTGGTCCC
GAGCCTCCAGCTGGATCCCGCGCAAATATACCGCGTCACTTGGTTCATATCATGGAGCCCGTGCTTTAGC
TGGGGGTGTGCCGGTGAGGTTCGCGCGTTCCTCCAGGAAAACACCCATGTTCGCCTCCGGATTTTCGCAG
CGAGGATTTTCGACTATGATCCACTTTACAAAGAGGCCCTCCAAATGCTTAGAGATGCTGGGGCTCAAGT
TTCAATTATGACATACGACGAGTTTAAGCATTGTTGGGACACTTTTGTCGATCATCAGGGTTGTCCCTTC
CAGCCGTGGGATGGTCTTGATGAGCATTCGCAAGCTTTGAGTGGCAGGCTTCGCGCGATACTTCAGAACC
AGGGTAACTCAGGTTCTGAGACTCCTGGCACAAGTGAGTCAGCAACACCCGAGTCCACCATGGATTACAA
GGACCACGACGGGGATTACAAGGACCACGACATTGATTACAAGGATGATGATGACAAGATGGCTCCGAAG
AAGAAGAGGAAGGTTGGCATCCACGGGGTGCCAGCTGCTGACAAGAAGTACTCGATCGGCCTCGCTATTG
GGACTAACTCTGTTGGCTGGGCCGTGATCACCGACGAGTACAAGGTGCCCTCAAAGAAGTTCAAGGTCCT
GGGCAACACCGATCGGCATTCCATCAAGAAGAATCTCATTGGCGCTCTCCTGTTCGACAGCGGCGAGACG
GCTGAGGCTACGCGGCTCAAGCGCACCGCCCGCAGGCGGTACACGCGCAGGAAGAATCGCATCTGCTACC
TGCAGGAGATTTTCTCCAACGAGATGGCGAAGGTTGACGATTCTTTCTTCCACAGGCTGGAGGAGTCATT
CCTCGTGGAGGAGGATAAGAAGCACGAGCGGCATCCAATCTTCGGCAACATTGTCGACGAGGTTGCCTAC
CACGAGAAGTACCCTACGATCTACCATCTGCGGAAGAAGCTCGTGGACTCCACAGATAAGGCGGACCTCC
GCCTGATCTACCTCGCTCTGGCCCACATGATTAAGTTCAGGGGCCATTTCCTGATCGAGGGGGATCTCAA
CCCGGACAATAGCGATGTTGACAAGCTGTTCATCCAGCTCGTGCAGACGTACAACCAGCTCTTCGAGGAG
AACCCCATTAATGCGTCAGGCGTCGACGCGAAGGCTATCCTGTCCGCTAGGCTCTCGAAGTCTCGGCGCC
TCGAGAACCTGATCGCCCAGCTGCCGGGCGAGAAGAAGAACGGCCTGTTCGGGAATCTCATTGCGCTCAG
CCTGGGGCTCACGCCCAACTTCAAGTCGAATTTCGATCTCGCTGAGGACGCCAAGCTGCAGCTCTCCAAG
GACACATACGACGATGACCTGGATAACCTCCTGGCCCAGATCGGCGATCAGTACGCGGACCTGTTCCTCG
CTGCCAAGAATCTGTCGGACGCCATCCTCCTGTCTGATATTCTCAGGGTGAACACCGAGATTACGAAGGC
TCCGCTCTCAGCCTCCATGATCAAGCGCTACGACGAGCACCATCAGGATCTGACCCTCCTGAAGGCGCTG
GTCAGGCAGCAGCTCCCCGAGAAGTACAAGGAGATCTTCTTCGATCAGTCGAAGAACGGCTACGCTGGGT
ACATTGACGGCGGGGCCTCTCAGGAGGAGTTCTACAAGTTCATCAAGCCGATTCTGGAGAAGATGGACGG
CACGGAGGAGCTGCTGGTGAAGCTCAATCGCGAGGACCTCCTGAGGAAGCAGCGGACATTCGATAACGGC
AGCATCCCACACCAGATTCATCTCGGGGAGCTGCACGCTATCCTGAGGAGGCAGGAGGACTTCTACCCTT
TCCTCAAGGATAACCGCGAGAAGATCGAGAAGATTCTGACTTTCAGGATCCCGTACTACGTCGGCCCACT
CGCTAGGGGCAACTCCCGCTTCGCTTGGATGACCCGCAAGTCAGAGGAGACGATCACGCCGTGGAACTTC
GAGGAGGTGGTCGACAAGGGCGCTAGCGCTCAGTCGTTCATCGAGAGGATGACGAATTTCGACAAGAACC
TGCCAAATGAGAAGGTGCTCCCTAAGCACTCGCTCCTGTACGAGTACTTCACAGTCTACAACGAGCTGAC
TAAGGTGAAGTATGTGACCGAGGGCATGAGGAAGCCGGCTTTCCTGTCTGGGGAGCAGAAGAAGGCCATC
GTGGACCTCCTGTTCAAGACCAACCGGAAGGTCACGGTTAAGCAGCTCAAGGAGGACTACTTCAAGAAGA
TTGAGTGCTTCGATTCGGTCGAGATCTCTGGCGTTGAGGACCGCTTCAACGCCTCCCTGGGGACCTACCA
CGATCTCCTGAAGATCATTAAGGATAAGGACTTCCTGGACAACGAGGAGAATGAGGATATCCTCGAGGAC
ATTGTGCTGACACTCACTCTGTTCGAGGACCGGGAGATGATCGAGGAGCGCCTGAAGACTTACGCCCATC
TCTTCGATGACAAGGTCATGAAGCAGCTCAAGAGGAGGAGGTACACCGGCTGGGGGAGGCTGAGCAGGAA
GCTCATCAACGGCATTCGGGACAAGCAGTCCGGGAAGACGATCCTCGACTTCCTGAAGAGCGATGGCTTC
GCGAACCGCAATTTCATGCAGCTGATTCACGATGACAGCCTCACATTCAAGGAGGATATCCAGAAGGCTC
AGGTGAGCGGCCAGGGGGACTCGCTGCACGAGCATATCGCGAACCTCGCTGGCTCGCCAGCTATCAAGAA
GGGGATTCTGCAGACCGTGAAGGTTGTGGACGAGCTGGTGAAGGTCATGGGCAGGCACAAGCCTGAGAAC
ATCGTCATTGAGATGGCCCGGGAGAATCAGACCACGCAGAAGGGCCAGAAGAACTCACGCGAGAGGATGA
AGAGGATCGAGGAGGGCATTAAGGAGCTGGGGTCCCAGATCCTCAAGGAGCACCCGGTGGAGAACACGCA
GCTGCAGAATGAGAAGCTCTACCTGTACTACCTCCAGAATGGCCGCGATATGTATGTGGACCAGGAGCTG
GATATTAACAGGCTCAGCGATTACGACGTCGATCATATCGTTCCACAGTCATTCCTGAAGGATGACTCCA
TTGACAACAAGGTCCTCACCAGGTCGGACAAGAACCGGGGCAAGTCTGATAATGTTCCTTCAGAGGAGGT
CGTTAAGAAGATGAAGAACTACTGGCGCCAGCTCCTGAATGCCAAGCTGATCACGCAGCGGAAGTTCGAT
AACCTCACAAAGGCTGAGAGGGGCGGGCTCTCTGAGCTGGACAAGGCGGGCTTCATCAAGAGGCAGCTGG
TCGAGACACGGCAGATCACTAAGCACGTTGCGCAGATTCTCGACTCACGGATGAACACTAAGTACGATGA
GAATGACAAGCTGATCCGCGAGGTGAAGGTCATCACCCTGAAGTCAAAGCTCGTCTCCGACTTCAGGAAG
GATTTCCAGTTCTACAAGGTTCGGGAGATCAACAATTACCACCATGCCCATGACGCGTACCTGAACGCGG
TGGTCGGCACAGCTCTGATCAAGAAGTACCCAAAGCTCGAGAGCGAGTTCGTGTACGGGGACTACAAGGT
TTACGATGTGAGGAAGATGATCGCCAAGTCGGAGCAGGAGATTGGCAAGGCTACCGCCAAGTACTTCTTC
TACTCTAACATTATGAATTTCTTCAAGACAGAGATCACTCTGGCCAATGGCGAGATCCGGAAGCGCCCCC
TCATCGAGACGAACGGCGAGACGGGGGAGATCGTGTGGGACAAGGGCAGGGATTTCGCGACCGTCAGGAA
GGTTCTCTCCATGCCACAAGTGAATATCGTCAAGAAGACAGAGGTCCAGACTGGCGGGTTCTCTAAGGAG
TCAATTCTGCCTAAGCGGAACAGCGACAAGCTCATCGCCCGCAAGAAGGACTGGGATCCGAAGAAGTACG
GCGGGTTCGACAGCCCCACTGTGGCCTACTCGGTCCTGGTTGTGGCGAAGGTTGAGAAGGGCAAGTCCAA
GAAGCTCAAGAGCGTGAAGGAGCTGCTGGGGATCACGATTATGGAGCGCTCCAGCTTCGAGAAGAACCCG
ATCGATTTCCTGGAGGCGAAGGGCTACAAGGAGGTGAAGAAGGACCTGATCATTAAGCTCCCCAAGTACT
CACTCTTCGAGCTGGAGAACGGCAGGAAGCGGATGCTGGCTTCCGCTGGCGAGCTGCAGAAGGGGAACGA
GCTGGCTCTGCCGTCCAAGTATGTGAACTTCCTCTACCTGGCCTCCCACTACGAGAAGCTCAAGGGCAGC
CCCGAGGACAACGAGCAGAAGCAGCTGTTCGTCGAGCAGCACAAGCATTACCTCGACGAGATCATTGAGC
AGATTTCCGAGTTCTCCAAGCGCGTGATCCTGGCCGACGCGAATCTGGATAAGGTCCTCTCCGCGTACAA
CAAGCACCGCGACAAGCCAATCAGGGAGCAGGCTGAGAATATCATTCATCTCTTCACCCTGACGAACCTC
GGCGCCCCTGCTGCTTTCAAGTACTTCGACACAACTATCGATCGCAAGAGGTACACAAGCACTAAGGAGG
TCCTGGACGCGACCCTCATCCACCAGTCGATTACCGGCCTCTACGAGACGCGCATCGACCTGTCTCAGCT
CGGGGGCGACAAGCGGCCAGCGGCGACGAAGAAGGCGGGGCAGGCGAAGAAGAAGAAGGGAGACGGATCA
GGCGGGTCAACAAACCTCAGTGACATCATAGAGAAGGAAACTGGTAAGCAACTGGTTATTCAAGAGAGCA
TTCTGATGCTCCCTGAGGAAGTCGAGGAAGTTATAGGAAACAAGCCTGAGAGCGATATACTCGTGCATAC
GGCGTATGACGAGAGCACGGATGAAAATGTGATGCTCTTGACCAGCGATGCGCCAGAATATAAACCCTGG
GCACTGGTTATTCAGGACTCTAACGGGGAAAATAAAATCAAGATGCTCTCAGGTGGCTCCCCAAAGAAGA
AACGCAAGGTTTGAGCTCAGAGCTTTCGTTCGTATCATCGGTTTCGACAACGTTCGTCAAGTTCAATGCA
TCAGTTTCATTGCGCACACACCAGAATCCTACTGAGTTTGAGTATTATGGCATTGGGAAAACTGTTTTTC
TTGTACCATTTGTTGTGCTTGTAATTTACTGTGTTTTTTATTCGGTTTTCGCTATCGAACTGTGAAATGG
AAATGGATGGAGAAGAGTTAATGAATGATATGGTCCTTTTGTTCATTCTCAAATTAATATTATTTGTTTT
TTCTCTTATTTGTTGTGTGTTGAATTTGAAATTATAAGAGATATGCAAACATTTTGTTTTGAGTAAAAAT
GTGTCAAATCGTGGCCTCTAATGACCGAAGTTAATATGAGGAGTAAAACACTTGTAGTTGTACCATTATG
CTTATTCACTAGGCAACAAATATATTTTCAGACCTAGAAAAGCTGCAAATGTTACTGAATACAAGTATGT
CCTCTTGTGTTTTAGACATTTATGAACTTTCCTTTATGTAATTTTCCAGAATCCTTGTCAGATTCTAATC
ATTGCTTTATAATTATAGTTATACTCATGGATTTGTAGTTGAGTATGAAAATATTTTTTAATGCATTTTA
TGACTTGCCAATTGATTGACAACGAATTCGTAATCATGTCATAGCTGTTTCCTGTGTGAAATTGTTATCC
GCTCACAATTCCACACAACATACGAGCCGGAAGCATAAAGTGTAAAGCCTGGGGTGCCTAATGAGTGAGC
TAACTCACATTAATTGCGTTGCGCTCACTGCCCGCTTTCCAGTCGGGAAACCTGTCGTGCCAGCTGCATT
AATGAATCGGCCAACGCGCGGGGAGAGGCGGTTTGCGTATTGGCTAGAGCAGCTTGCCAACATGGTGGAG
CACGACACTCTCGTCTACTCCAAGAATATCAAAGATACAGTCTCAGAAGACCAAAGGGCTATTGAGACTT
TTCAACAAAGGGTAATATCGGGAAACCTCCTCGGATTCCATTGCCCAGCTATCTGTCACTTCATCAAAAG
GACAGTAGAAAAGGAAGGTGGCACCTACAAATGCCATCATTGCGATAAAGGAAAGGCTATCGTTCAAGAT
GCCTCTGCCGACAGTGGTCCCAAAGATGGACCCCCACCCACGAGGAGCATCGTGGAAAAAGAAGACGTTC
CAACCACGTCTTCAAAGCAAGTGGATTGATGTGAACATGGTGGAGCACGACACTCTCGTCTACTCCAAGA
ATATCAAAGATACAGTCTCAGAAGACCAAAGGGCTATTGAGACTTTTCAACAAAGGGTAATATCGGGAAA
CCTCCTCGGATTCCATTGCCCAGCTATCTGTCACTTCATCAAAAGGACAGTAGAAAAGGAAGGTGGCACC
TACAAATGCCATCATTGCGATAAAGGAAAGGCTATCGTTCAAGATGCCTCTGCCGACAGTGGTCCCAAAG
ATGGACCCCCACCCACGAGGAGCATCGTGGAAAAAGAAGACGTTCCAACCACGTCTTCAAAGCAAGTGGA
TTGATGTGATATCTCCACTGACGTAAGGGATGACGCACAATCCCACTATCCTTCGCAAGACCCTTCCTCT
ATATAAGGAAGTTCATTTCATTTGGAGAGGACACGCTGAAATCACCAGTCTCTCTCTACAAATCTATCTC
TCTCGAGCTTTCGCAGATCCGGGGGGCAATGAGATATGAAAAAGCCTGAACTCACCGCGACGTCTGTCGA
GAAGTTTCTGATCGAAAAGTTCGACAGCGTCTCCGACCTGATGCAGCTCTCGGAGGGCGAAGAATCTCGT
GCTTTCAGCTTCGATGTAGGAGGGCGTGGATATGTCCTGCGGGTAAATAGCTGCGCCGATGGTTTCTACA
AAGATCGTTATGTTTATCGGCACTTTGCATCGGCCGCGCTCCCGATTCCGGAAGTGCTTGACATTGGGGA
GTTTAGCGAGAGCCTGACCTATTGCATCTCCCGCCGTTCACAGGGTGTCACGTTGCAAGACCTGCCTGAA
ACCGAACTGCCCGCTGTTCTACAACCGGTCGCGGAGGCTATGGATGCGATCGCTGCGGCCGATCTTAGCC
AGACGAGCGGGTTCGGCCCATTCGGACCGCAAGGAATCGGTCAATACACTACATGGCGTGATTTCATATG
CGCGATTGCTGATCCCCATGTGTATCACTGGCAAACTGTGATGGACGACACCGTCAGTGCGTCCGTCGCG
CAGGCTCTCGATGAGCTGATGCTTTGGGCCGAGGACTGCCCCGAAGTCCGGCACCTCGTGCACGCGGATT
TCGGCTCCAACAATGTCCTGACGGACAATGGCCGCATAACAGCGGTCATTGACTGGAGCGAGGCGATGTT
CGGGGATTCCCAATACGAGGTCGCCAACATCTTCTTCTGGAGGCCGTGGTTGGCTTGTATGGAGCAGCAG
ACGCGCTACTTCGAGCGGAGGCATCCGGAGCTTGCAGGATCGCCACGACTCCGGGCGTATATGCTCCGCA
TTGGTCTTGACCAACTCTATCAGAGCTTGGTTGACGGCAATTTCGATGATGCAGCTTGGGCGCAGGGTCG
ATGCGACGCAATCGTCCGATCCGGAGCCGGGACTGTCGGGCGTACACAAATCGCCCGCAGAAGCGCGGCC
GTCTGGACCGATGGCTGTGTAGAAGTACTCGCCGATAGTGGAAACCGACGCCCCAGCACTCGTCCGAGGG
CAAAGAAATAGAGTAGATGCCGACCGGGATCTGTCGATCGACAAGCTCGAGTTTCTCCATAATAATGTGT
GAGTAGTTCCCAGATAAGGGAATTAGGGTTCCTATAGGGTTTCGCTCATGTGTTGAGCATATAAGAAACC
CTTAGTATGTATTTGTATTTGTAAAATACTTCTATCAATAAAATTTCTAATTCCTAAAACCAAAATCCAG
TACTAAAATCCAGATCCCCCGAATTAATTCGGCGTTAATTCAGTACATTAAAAACGTCCGCAATGTGTTA
TTAAGTTGTCTAAGCGTCAATTTGTTTACACCACAATATATCCTGCCACCAGCCAGCCAACAGCTCCCCG
ACCGGCAGCTCGGCACAAAATCACCACTCGATACAGGCAGCCCATCAGTCCGGGACGGCGTCAGCGGGAG
AGCCGTTGTAAGGCGGCAGACTTTGCTCATGTTACCGATGCTATTCGGAAGAACGGCAACTAAGCTGCCG
GGTTTGAAACACGGATGATCTCGCGGAGGGTAGCATGTTGATTGTAACGATGACAGAGCGTTGCTGCCTG
TGATCACCGCGGTTTCAAAATCGGCTCCGTCGATACTATGTTATACGCCAACTTTGAAAACAACTTTGAA
AAAGCTGTTTTCTGGTATTTAAGGTTTTAGAATGCAAGGAACAGTGAATTGGAGTTCGTCTTGTTATAAT
TAGCTTCTTGGGGTATCTTTAAATACTGTAGAAAAGAGGAAGGAAATAATAAATGGCTAAAATGAGAATA
TCACCGGAATTGAAAAAACTGATCGAAAAATACCGCTGCGTAAAAGATACGGAAGGAATGTCTCCTGCTA
AGGTATATAAGCTGGTGGGAGAAAATGAAAACCTATATTTAAAAATGACGGACAGCCGGTATAAAGGGAC
CACCTATGATGTGGAACGGGAAAAGGACATGATGCTATGGCTGGAAGGAAAGCTGCCTGTTCCAAAGGTC
CTGCACTTTGAACGGCATGATGGCTGGAGCAATCTGCTCATGAGTGAGGCCGATGGCGTCCTTTGCTCGG
AAGAGTATGAAGATGAACAAAGCCCTGAAAAGATTATCGAGCTGTATGCGGAGTGCATCAGGCTCTTTCA
CTCCATCGACATATCGGATTGTCCCTATACGAATAGCTTAGACAGCCGCTTAGCCGAATTGGATTACTTA
CTGAATAACGATCTGGCCGATGTGGATTGCGAAAACTGGGAAGAAGACACTCCATTTAAAGATCCGCGCG
AGCTGTATGATTTTTTAAAGACGGAAAAGCCCGAAGAGGAACTTGTCTTTTCCCACGGCGACCTGGGAGA
CAGCAACATCTTTGTGAAAGATGGCAAAGTAAGTGGCTTTATTGATCTTGGGAGAAGCGGCAGGGCGGAC
AAGTGGTATGACATTGCCTTCTGCGTCCGGTCGATCAGGGAGGATATCGGGGAAGAACAGTATGTCGAGC
TATTTTTTGACTTACTGGGGATCAAGCCTGATTGGGAGAAAATAAAATATTATATTTTACTGGATGAATT
GTTTTAGTACCTAGAATGCATGACCAAAATCCCTTAACGTGAGTTTTCGTTCCACTGAGCGTCAGACCCC
GTAGAAAAGATCAAAGGATCTTCTTGAGATCCTTTTTTTCTGCGCGTAATCTGCTGCTTGCAAACAAAAA
AACCACCGCTACCAGCGGTGGTTTGTTTGCCGGATCAAGAGCTACCAACTCTTTTTCCGAAGGTAACTGG
CTTCAGCAGAGCGCAGATACCAAATACTGTYCTTCTAGTGTAGCCGTAGTTAGGCCACCACTTCAAGAAC
TCTGTAGCACCGCCTACATACCTCGCTCTGCTAATCCTGTTACCAGTGGCTGCTGCCAGTGGCGATAAGT
CGTGTCTTACCGGGTTGGACTCAAGACGATAGTTACCGGATAAGGCGCAGCGGTCGGGCTGAACGGGGGG
TTCGTGCACACAGCCCAGCTTGGAGCGAACGACCTACACCGAACTGAGATACCTACAGCGTGAGCTATGA
GAAAGCGCCACGCTTCCCGAAGGGAGAAAGGCGGACAGGTATCCGGTAAGCGGCAGGGTCGGAACAGGAG
AGCGCACGAGGGAGCTTCCAGGGGGAAACGCCTGGTATCTTTATAGTCCTGTCGGGTTTCGCCACCTCTG
ACTTGAGCGTCGATTTTTGTGATGCTCGTCAGGGGGGCGGAGCCTATGGAAAAACGCCAGCAACGCGGCC
TTTTTACGGTTCCTGGCCTTTTGCTGGCCTTTTGCTCACATGTTCTTTCCTGCGTTATCCCCTGATTCTG
TGGATAACCGTATTACCGCCTTTGAGTGAGCTGATACCGCTCGCCGCAGCCGAACGACCGAGCGCAGCGA
GTCAGTGAGCGAGGAAGCGGAAGAGCGCCTGATGCGGTATTTTCTCCTTACGCATCTGTGCGGTATTTCA
CACCGCATATGGTGCACTCTCAGTACAATCTGCTCTGATGCCGCATAGTTAAGCCAGTATACACTCCGCT
ATCGCTACGTGACTGGGTCATGGCTGCGCCCCGACACCCGCCAACACCCGCTGACGCGCCCTGACGGGCT
TGTCTGCTCCCGGCATCCGCTTACAGACAAGCTGTGACCGTCTCCGGGAGCTGCATGTGTCAGAGGTTTT
CACCGTCATCACCGAAACGCGCGAGGCAGGGTGCCTTGATGTGGGCGCCGGCGGTCGAGTGGCGACGGCG
CGGCTTGTCCGCGCCCTGGTAGATTGCCTGGCCGTAGGCCAGCCATTTTTGAGCGGCCAGCGGCCGCGAT
AGGCCGACGCGAAGCGGCGGGGCGTAGGGAGCGCAGCGACCGAAGGGTAGGCGCTTTTTGCAGCTCTTCG
GCTGTGCGCTGGCCAGACAGTTATGCACAGGCCAGGCGGGTTTTAAGAGTTTTAATAAGTTTTAAAGAGT
TTTAGGCGGAAAAATCGCCTTTTTTCTCTTTTATATCAGTCACTTACATGTGTGACCGGTTCCCAATGTA
CGGCTTTGGGTTCCCAATGTACGGGTTCCGGTTCCCAATGTACGGCTTTGGGTTCCCAATGTACGTGCTA
TCCACAGGAAACAGACCTTTTCGACCTTTTTCCCCTGCTAGGGCAATTTGCCCTAGCATCTGCTCCGTAC
ATTAGGAACCGGCGGATGCTTCGCCCTCGATCAGGTTGCGGTAGCGCATGACTAGGATCGGGCCAGCCTG
CCCCGCCTCCTCCTTCAAATCGTACTCCGGCAGGTCATTTGACCCGATCAGCTTGCGCACGGTGAAACAG
AACTTCTTGAACTCTCCGGCGCTGCCACTGCGTTCGTAGATCGTCTTGAACAACCATCTGGCTTCTGCCT
TGCCTGCGGCGCGGCGTGCCAGGCGGTAGAGAAAACGGCCGATGCCGGGATCGATCAAAAAGTAATCGGG
GTGAACCGTCAGCACGTCCGGGTTCTTGCCTTCTGTGATCTCGCGGTACATCCAATCAGCTAGCTCGATC
TCGATGTACTCCGGCCGCCCGGTTTCGCTCTTTACGATCTTGTAGCGGCTAATCAAGGCTTCACCCTCGG
ATACCGTCACCAGGCGGCCGTTCTTGGCCTTCTTCGTACGCTGCATGGCAACGTGCGTGGTGTTTAACCG
AATGCAGGTTTCTACCAGGTCGTCTTTCTGCTTTCCGCCATCGGCTCGCCGGCAGAACTTGAGTACGTCC
GCAACGTGTGGACGGAACACGCGGCCGGGCTTGTCTCCCTTCCCTTCCCGGTATCGGTTCATGGATTCGG
TTAGATGGGAAACCGCCATCAGTACCAGGTCGTAATCCCACACACTGGCCATGCCGGCCGGCCCTGCGGA
AACCTCTACGTGCCCGTCTGGAAGCTCGTAGCGGATCACCTCGCCAGCTCGTCGGTCACGCTTCGACAGA
CGGAAAACGGCCACGTCCATGATGCTGCGACTATCGCGGGTGCCCACGTCATAGAGCATCGGAACGAAAA
AATCTGGTTGCTCGTCGCCCTTGGGCGGCTTCCTAATCGACGGCGCACCGGCTGCCGGCGGTTGCCGGGA
TTCTTTGCGGATTCGATCAGCGGCCGCTTGCCACGATTCACCGGGGCGTGCTTCTGCCTCGATGCGTTGC
CGCTGGGCGGCCTGCGCGGCCTTCAACTTCTCCACCAGGTCATCACCCAGCGCCGCGCCGATTTGTACCG
GGCCGGATGGTTTGCGACCGCTCACGCCGATTCCTCGGGCTTGGGGGTTCCAGTGCCATTGCAGGGCCGG
CAGGCAACCCAGCCGCTTACGCCTGGCCAACCGCCCGTTCCTCCACACATGGGGCATTCCACGGCGTCGG
TGCCTGGTTGTTCTTGATTTTCCATGCCGCCTCCTTTAGCCGCTAAAATTCATCTACTCATTTATTCATT
TGCTCATTTACTCTGGTAGCTGCGCGATGTATTCAGATAGCAGCTCGGTAATGGTCTTGCCTTGGCGTAC
CGCGTACATCTTCAGCTTGGTGTGATCCTCCGCCGGCAACTGAAAGTTGACCCGCTTCATGGCTGGCGTG
TCTGCCAGGCTGGCCAACGTTGCAGCCTTGCTGCTGCGTGCGCTCGGACGGCCGGCACTTAGCGTGTTTG
TGCTTTTGCTCATTTTCTCTTTACCTCATTAACTCAAATGAGTTTTGATTTAATTTCAGCGGCCAGCGCC
TGGACCTCGCGGGCAGCGTCGCCCTCGGGTTCTGATTCAAGAACGGTTGTGCCGGCGGCGGCAGTGCCTG
GGTAGCTCACGCGCTGCGTGATACGGGACTCAAGAATGGGCAGCTCGTACCCGGCCAGCGCCTCGGCAAC
CTCACCGCCGATGCGCGTGCCTTTGATCGCCCGCGACACGACAAAGGCCGCTTGTAGCCTTCCATCCGTG
ACCTCAATGCGCTGCTTAACCAGCTCCACCAGGTCGGCGGTGGCCCATATGTCGTAAGGGCTTGGCTGCA
CCGGAATCAGCACGAAGTCGGCTGCCTTGATCGCGGACACAGCCAAGTCCGCCGCCTGGGGCGCTCCGTC
GATCACTACGAAGTCGCGCCGGCCGATGGCCTTCACGTCGCGGTCAATCGTCGGGCGGTCGATGCCGACA
ACGGTTAGCGGTTGATCTTCCCGCACGGCCGCCCAATCGCGGGCACTGCCCTGGGGATCGGAATCGACTA
ACAGAACATCGGCCCCGGCGAGTTGCAGGGCGCGGGCTAGATGGGTTGCGATGGTCGTCTTGCCTGACCC
GCCTTTCTGGTTAAGTACAGCGATAACCTTCATGCGTTCCCCTTGCGTATTTGTTTATTTACTCATCGCA
TCATATACGCAGCGACCGCATGACGCAAGCTGTTTTACTCAAATACACATCACCTTTTTAGACGGCGGCG
CTCGGTTTCTTCAGCGGCCAAGCTGGCCGGCCAGGCCGCCAGCTTGGCATCAGACAAACCGGCCAGGATT
TCATGCAGCCGCACGGTTGAGACGTGCGCGGGCGGCTCGAACACGTACCCGGCCGCGATCATCTCCGCCT
CGATCTCTTCGGTAATGAAAAACGGTTCGTCCTGGCCGTCCTGGTGCGGTTTCATGCTTGTTCCTCTTGG
CGTTCATTCTCGGCGGCCGCCAGGGCGTCGGCCTCGGTCAATGCGTCCTCACGGAAGGCACCGCGCCGCC
TGGCCTCGGTGGGCGTCACTTCCTCGCTGCGCTCAAGTGCGCGGTACAGGGTCGAGCGATGCACGCCAAG
CAGTGCAGCCGCCTCTTTCACGGTGCGGCCTTCCTGGTCGATCAGCTCGCGGGCGTGCGCGATCTGTGCC
GGGGTGAGGGTAGGGCGGGGGCCAAACTTCACGCCTCGGGCCTTGGCGGCCTCGCGCCCGCTCCGGGTGC
GGTCGATGATTAGGGAACGCTCGAACTCGGCAATGCCGGCGAACACGGTCAACACCATGCGGCCGGCCGG
CGTGGTGGTGTCGGCCCACGGCTCTGCCAGGCTACGCAGGCCCGCGCCGGCCTCCTGGATGCGCTCGGCA
ATGTCCAGTAGGTCGCGGGTGCTGCGGGCCAGGCGGTCTAGCCTGGTCACTGTCACAACGTCGCCAGGGC
GTAGGTGGTCAAGCATCCTGGCCAGCTCCGGGCGGTCGCGCCTGGTGCCGGTGATCTTCTCGGAAAACAG
CTTGGTGCAGCCGGCCGCGTGCAGTTCGGCCCGTTGGTTGGTCAAGTCCTGGTCGTCGGTGCTGACGCGG
GCATAGCCCAGCAGGCCAGCGGCGGCGCTCTTGTTCATGGCGTAATGTCTCCGGTTCTAGTCGCAAGTAT
TCTACTTTATGCGACTAAAACACGCGACAAGAAAACGCCAGGAAAAGGGCAGGGCGGCAGCCTGTCGCGT
AACTTAGGACTTGTGCGACATGTCGTTTTCAGAAGACGGCTGCACTGAACGTCAGAAGCCGACTGCACTA
TAGCAGCGGAGGGGTTGGATCAAAGTACTTTGATCCCGAGGGGAACCCTGTGGTTGGCATGCACATACAA
ATGGACGAACGGATAAACCTTTTCACGCCCTTTTAAATATCCGATTATTCTAATAAACGCTCTTTTCTCT
TAG
Features (pLannotate 1.2.2; 27 found; start..end, strand, type, name):
      1..25      -  misc_feature   RB T-DNA repeat: right border repeat from nopaline C58 T-DNA
     91..245     -  CDS            lacZα (fragment): LacZα fragment of β-galactosidase; lacZ fragment
    695..718     +  promoter       Pc promoter (fragment): intI1 (promoter lies within the coding sequence); class 1 integron promoter
    894..950     +  CDS            GmR (fragment): gentamycin acetyltransferase; aacC1; confers resistance to gentamycin
    961..1748    +  CDS            SmR (fragment): aminoglycoside adenylyltransferase (Murphy, 1985); aadA; confers resistance to spectinomycin and streptomycin
   1900..1975    +  misc_RNA       gRNA scaffold: guide RNA scaffold for the Streptococcus pyogenes CRISPR/Cas9 system
   3542..4138    +  CDS            APOBEC3A: ABC3A_HUMAN - Experimental evidence at protein level: Swiss-Prot protein existence level 1. DNA deaminase (cytidine deaminase) with restriction activity against viruses, foreign DNA and mobility of retrotransposons. Exhibits antiviral activity against adeno-associated virus (AAV) and human T- cell leukemia virus type 1 (HTLV-1) and may inhibit the mobility of LTR and non-LTR retrotransposons. Selectively targets single-stranded DNA and can deaminate both methylcytosine and cytosine in foreign DNA. Can induce somatic hypermutation in the nuclear and mitochondrial DNA. May also play a role in th
   4235..4254    +  CDS            2xFLAG (fragment): two tandem FLAG® epitope tags
   4310..8410    +  CDS            cas9: CAS9_STRP1 - Also known as csn1 From Streptococcus pyogenes serotype M1.
   8480..8728    +  CDS            UGI: UNGI_BPPB2 - Experimental evidence at protein level: Swiss-Prot protein existence level 1. This protein binds specifically and reversibly to the host uracil-DNA glycosylase, preventing removal of uracil residues from PBS2 DNA by the host uracil-excision repair system. From Bacillus phage PBS2 (Bacteriophage PBS2).
   8771..9403    +  terminator     E9 terminator: terminator and polyadenylation signal from the pea rbcS-E9 gene
   9440..9462    -  protein_bind   lac operator (fragment): The lac repressor binds to the lac operator to inhibit transcription in E. coli. This inhibition can be relieved by adding lactose or isopropyl-β-D-thiogalactopyranoside (IPTG). lac repressor encoded by lacI
   9466..9496    -  promoter       lac promoter: promoter for the E. coli lac operon
   9511..9532    -  protein_bind   CAP binding site: CAP binding activates transcription in the presence of cAMP. E. coli catabolite activator protein
   9545..9633    -  CDS            lacI (fragment): lac repressor; lacI; The lac repressor binds to the lac operator to inhibit transcription in E. coli. This inhibition can be relieved by adding lactose or isopropyl-β-D-thiogalactopyranoside (IPTG).
   9723..10399   +  promoter       CaMV 35S promoter (enhanced): cauliflower mosaic virus 35S promoter with a duplicated enhancer region
  10466..11491   +  CDS            HygR: hygromycin B phosphotransferase confers resistance to hygromycin
  11532..11706   +  polyA_signal   CaMV poly(A) signal: cauliflower mosaic virus polyadenylation signal
  11784..11808   -  misc_feature   LB T-DNA repeat: left border repeat from nopaline C58 T-DNA
  12233..13027   +  CDS            KanR: aminoglycoside phosphotransferase; aphA-3; confers resistance to kanamycin
  13114..13702   +  rep_origin     ori: high-copy-number ColE1/pMB1/pBR322/pUC origin of replication
  13888..14028   -  misc_feature   bom: basis of mobility region from pBR322
  14130..14169   -  CDS            rop (fragment): Rop protein, which maintains plasmids at low copy number; rop
  14372..14566   -  rep_origin     pVS1 oriV: origin of replication for the Pseudomonas plasmid pVS1 (Heeb et al., 2000)
  14632..15705   -  CDS            pVS1 RepA: replication protein from the Pseudomonas plasmid pVS1 (Heeb et al., 2000)
  16134..16763   -  CDS            pVS1 StaA: stability protein from the Pseudomonas plasmid pVS1 (Heeb et al., 2000)
  17323..17724   -  CDS            Y4CG_SINFN (fragment): Protein inferred from homology: Swiss-Prot protein existence level 3. From Sinorhizobium fredii (strain NBRC 101917 / NGR234).
