[The description below was written by a language model from this plasmid's Addgene catalogue record and pLannotate feature annotations shown in this document.]
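Description:
EML8357_pA3A-CBECas9 is an 18-kb Agrobacterium binary vector for plant CRISPR base editing, built on the pHEE901 backbone and deposited as an empty backbone, meaning no target-specific guide has been cloned in. Outside the T-DNA it carries a kanamycin resistance gene (aphA-3), a high-copy ColE1/pUC-type origin with the pBR322 bom region for propagation in E. coli, and the pVS1 oriV, RepA and StaA functions that provide replication and stable maintenance in Agrobacterium. The record lists dual kanamycin and spectinomycin selection. The spectinomycin marker (aadA, with integron promoter and gentamicin-gene remnants) lies inside the T-DNA immediately upstream of an S. pyogenes gRNA scaffold. This position suggests it acts as a selectable stuffer to be replaced when a spacer is inserted by restriction cloning, though the record does not state this explicitly.

Between the nopaline-type right and left borders, the main payload is a cytosine base editor. It is a single reading frame joining human APOBEC3A cytidine deaminase, a FLAG epitope remnant, S. pyogenes Cas9 and the phage PBS2 uracil glycosylase inhibitor (UGI), ending in the pea rbcS-E9 terminator. The deaminase converts cytosines in the single-stranded DNA exposed by Cas9 binding, while UGI blocks uracil excision and so favours C-to-T outcomes. The table does not indicate whether the Cas9 is a nickase variant. According to the catalogue, expression is driven by an egg-cell-specific promoter, which is not annotated but presumably occupies the unannotated region upstream of APOBEC3A. The promoter driving the guide RNA is likewise not annotated. An enhanced CaMV 35S promoter driving hygromycin phosphotransferase with a CaMV poly(A) signal allows selection of transformed plants. The associated publication concerns Agrobacterium-mediated genome editing in Arabidopsis, with attention to floral stage.
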