Addgene plasmid #234352: EML8357_pA3A-CBECas9
Purpose: (Empty Backbone) A base editor derived by egg-cell specific promoter
Depositing lab: Erh-Min Lai. Depositing organization: Institute of Plant and Microbial Biology, Academia Sinica. Publication: Floral stage optimization and immune evasion enhance Agrobacterium-mediated genome editing in Arabidopsis. Liu MS, Huang TK, Wang YC, Wang SC, Wu CH, Kuo CH, Lai EM. New Phytol. 2025 Nov 30. doi: 10.1111/nph.70795. PubMed 41321035.
Backbone
  Vector backbone: pHEE901
  Vector type: Plant Expression, CRISPR
Growth in bacteria
  Bacterial resistance: Kanamycin and Spectinomycin, 50 & 50 μg/mL
  Growth temperature: 37°C
  Growth strain: EPI300
  Copy number: High Copy
Gene/Insert
  Cloning method: Restriction Enzyme
Terms and licenses: Academic/Nonprofit Terms; Industry Terms: Not Available to Industry
How to cite: EML8357_pA3A-CBECas9 was a gift from Erh-Min Lai (Addgene plasmid # 234352 ; http://n2t.net/addgene:234352 ; RRID:Addgene_234352)
